Addgene plasmid #161990: GFP-2xPH-TAPP1 WT
Purpose: Expresses two tandem repeats of Tapp1 PH domain that binds to PI(3,4)P2. Fused to eGFP
Depositing lab: David Bryant. Depositing organization: University of Glasgow. Publication: The phospholipid PI(3,4)P2 is an apical identity determinant. Roman-Fernandez A, Roignot J, Sandilands E, Nacke M, Mansour MA, McGarry L, Shanks E, Mostov KE, Bryant DM. Nat Commun. 2018 Nov 28;9(1):5041. doi: 10.1038/s41467-018-07464-8. PubMed 30487552.
Backbone
  Vector backbone: eGFP-C1
  Vector type: Mammalian Expression
  Selectable markers: Neomycin (select with G418)
Growth in bacteria
  Bacterial resistance: Kanamycin, 50 μg/mL
  Growth temperature: 37°C
  Growth strain: NEB Stable
  Copy number: High Copy
Gene/Insert
  Gene/Insert name: PH-TAPP1 (alt name: PLEKHA1)
  Species: H. sapiens (human)
  Entrez Gene: PLEKHA1 (a.k.a. TAPP1)
  Tag / fusion protein: eGFP (N terminal on backbone)
  Cloning method: Ligation Independent Cloning
Terms and licenses: Academic/Nonprofit Terms; Industry Terms: Not Available to Industry
How to cite: GFP-2xPH-TAPP1 WT was a gift from David Bryant (Addgene plasmid # 161990)
