[The description below was written by a language model from this plasmid's Addgene catalogue record and pLannotate feature annotations shown in this document.]
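Description:
GFP-2xPH-TAPP1 WT is a mammalian expression plasmid built on the eGFP-C1 backbone that encodes a fluorescent biosensor for the phosphoinositide PI(3,4)P2. The CMV immediate-early enhancer and promoter drive a single open reading frame that begins with EGFP and continues directly into two consecutive fragments of human PLEKHA1 (TAPP1). These fragments are separated by a short stretch that includes a remnant of the multiple cloning site, and the transcript is terminated by the SV40 polyadenylation signal. The catalogue describes the two fragments as tandem repeats of the TAPP1 PH domain, and TAPP1 is annotated as binding PtdIns(3,4)P2 specifically rather than other phosphoinositides. Duplicating a lipid-binding domain is a common way to raise a probe's avidity for membranes, although the record does not state the rationale. "WT" presumably marks the unmutated, lipid-binding form, but the record does not explain the designation or list any mutations.

The plasmid is propagated in bacteria from a high-copy ColE1/pUC-type origin, and an f1 origin is also present. A single Tn5 aminoglycoside phosphotransferase gene (NeoR/KanR) sits behind both a bacterial bla promoter and the SV40 enhancer/early promoter, and it ends with the HSV TK polyadenylation signal. This arrangement gives kanamycin resistance in E. coli and G418 selection in mammalian cells. The short large T antigen, ble and bGH poly(A) fragments in the feature table appear to be backbone remnants or partial annotation matches rather than functional parts. The construct is suited to transient or stable expression for live imaging of where PI(3,4)P2 accumulates on cellular membranes. The associated study used it in work identifying this lipid as a determinant of apical membrane identity.
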