Features (pLannotate 1.2.2; 16 found; start..end, strand, type, name):
     61..364     +  enhancer       CMV enhancer: human cytomegalovirus immediate early enhancer
    365..568     +  promoter       CMV promoter: human cytomegalovirus (CMV) immediate early promoter
    613..1329    +  CDS            EGFP: EGFP is a basic (constitutively fluorescent) green fluorescent protein published in 1996, derived from Aequorea victoria. It is reported to be a rapidly-maturing weak dimer with moderate acid sensitivity.
   1330..2280    +  CDS            PLEKHA1 (fragment): PKHA1_HUMAN - Also known as TAPP1. Experimental evidence at protein level: Swiss-Prot protein existence level 1. Binds specifically to phosphatidylinositol 3,4-diphosphate (PtdIns3,4P2), but not to other phosphoinositides. May recruit other proteins to the plasma membrane. From Homo sapiens (Human).
   2281..2301    +  misc_feature   MCS (fragment): multiple cloning site
   2341..3270    +  CDS            PLEKHA1 (fragment): PKHA1_HUMAN - Also known as TAPP1. Experimental evidence at protein level: Swiss-Prot protein existence level 1. Binds specifically to phosphatidylinositol 3,4-diphosphate (PtdIns3,4P2), but not to other phosphoinositides. May recruit other proteins to the plasma membrane. From Homo sapiens (Human).
   3428..3512    +  CDS            large T antigen (fragment): large T antigen from SV40 (simian virus 40)
   3535..3656    +  polyA_signal   SV40 poly(A) signal: SV40 polyadenylation signal
   3690..4118    -  rep_origin     f1 ori (sequence partly withheld): f1 bacteriophage origin of replication; arrow indicates direction of (+) strand synthesis
   4145..4249    +  promoter       AmpR promoter: bla
   4251..4608    +  promoter       SV40 promoter: SV40 enhancer and early promoter
   4643..5437    +  CDS            NeoR/KanR: aminoglycoside phosphotransferase from Tn5; aph(3')-II (or nptII); confers resistance to neomycin, kanamycin, and G418 (Geneticin®)
   5458..5610    +  CDS            ble (fragment): BLE_KLEPN - Experimental evidence at protein level: Swiss-Prot protein existence level 1. Binding protein with a strong affinity to the bleomycin family of antibiotics. Binds to CL990; an antimitotic-antibiotic compound. From Klebsiella pneumoniae.
   5669..5716    +  polyA_signal   HSV TK poly(A) signal: herpes simplex virus thymidine kinase polyadenylation signal (Cole and Stacy, 1985)
   5807..5823    -  polyA_signal   bGH poly(A) signal (fragment): bovine growth hormone polyadenylation signal
   6045..6633    +  rep_origin     ori: high-copy-number ColE1/pMB1/pBR322/pUC origin of replication
>Addgene plasmid #161990 | GFP-2xPH-TAPP1 WT | addgene full sequence | sequence record 329343 | Addgene NGS Result
TAGTTATTAATAGTAATCAATTACGGGGTCATTAGTTCATAGCCCATATATGGAGTTCCGCGTTACATAA
CTTACGGTAAATGGCCCGCCTGGCTGACCGCCCAACGACCCCCGCCCATTGACGTCAATAATGACGTATG
TTCCCATAGTAACGCCAATAGGGACTTTCCATTGACGTCAATGGGTGGAGTATTTACGGTAAACTGCCCA
CTTGGCAGTACATCAAGTGTATCATATGCCAAGTACGCCCCCTATTGACGTCAATGACGGTAAATGGCCC
GCCTGGCATTATGCCCAGTACATGACCTTATGGGACTTTCCTACTTGGCAGTACATCTACGTATTAGTCA
TCGCTATTACCATGGTGATGCGGTTTTGGCAGTACATCAATGGGCGTGGATAGCGGTTTGACTCACGGGG
ATTTCCAAGTCTCCACCCCATTGACGTCAATGGGAGTTTGTTTTGGCACCAAAATCAACGGGACTTTCCA
AAATGTCGTAACAACTCCGCCCCATTGACGCAAATGGGCGGTAGGCGTGTACGGTGGGAGGTCTATATAA
GCAGAGCTGGTTTAGTGAACCGTCAGATCCGCTAGCGCTACCGGTCGCCACCATGGTGAGCAAGGGCGAG
GAGCTGTTCACCGGGGTGGTGCCCATCCTGGTCGAGCTGGACGGCGACGTAAACGGCCACAAGTTCAGCG
TGTCCGGCGAGGGCGAGGGCGATGCCACCTACGGCAAGCTGACCCTGAAGTTCATCTGCACCACCGGCAA
GCTGCCCGTGCCCTGGCCCACCCTCGTGACCACCCTGACCTACGGCGTGCAGTGCTTCAGCCGCTACCCC
GACCACATGAAGCAGCACGACTTCTTCAAGTCCGCCATGCCCGAAGGCTACGTCCAGGAGCGCACCATCT
TCTTCAAGGACGACGGCAACTACAAGACCCGCGCCGAGGTGAAGTTCGAGGGCGACACCCTGGTGAACCG
CATCGAGCTGAAGGGCATCGACTTCAAGGAGGACGGCAACATCCTGGGGCACAAGCTGGAGTACAACTAC
AACAGCCACAACGTCTATATCATGGCCGACAAGCAGAAGAACGGCATCAAGGTGAACTTCAAGATCCGCC
ACAACATCGAGGACGGCAGCGTGCAGCTCGCCGACCACTACCAGCAGAACACCCCCATCGGCGACGGCCC
CGTGCTGCTGCCCGACAACCACTACCTGAGCACCCAGTCCGCCCTGAGCAAAGACCCCAACGAGAAGCGC
GATCACATGGTCCTGCTGGAGTTCGTGACCGCCGCCGGGATCACTCTCGGCATGGACGAGCTGTACAAGT
CCGGACTCAGATCTCGAGTGAATGATCAGCAGGACCTAGTGGAATGGGTAAATGTGTTAAACAAAGCTAT
AAAAATTACAGTACCAAAGCAGTCAGACTCACAGCCTAATTCTGATAACCTAAGTCGCCATGGTGAATGT
GGGAAAAAGCAAGTGTCTTACAGAACTGATATTGTTGGTGGCGTACCCATCATTACTCCCACTCAGAAAG
AAGAAGTAAATGAATGTGGTGAAAGTATTGACAGAAATAATCTGAAACGGTCACAAAGCCATCTTCCTTA
CTTTACTCCTAAACCACCTCAAGATAGTGCGGTTATCAAAGCTGGATATTGTGTAAAACAAGGAGCAGTG
ATGAAAAACTGGAAGAGAAGATATTTTCAATTGGATGAAAACACAATAGGCTACTTCAAATCTGAACTGG
AAAAGGAACCTCTTCGCGTAATACCACTTAAAGAGGTTCATAAAGTCCAGGAATGTAAGCAAAGCGACAT
AATGATGAGGGACAACCTCTTTGAAATTGTAACAACGTCTCGAACTTTCTATGTGCAGGCTGATAGCCCT
GAAGAGATGCACAGTTGGATTAAAGCAGTCTCTGGCGCCATTGTAGCACAGCGGGGTCCCGGCAGATCTG
CGTCTTCTGAGCATCCCCCCGGTCCTTCAGAATCCAAACACGCTTTCCGTCCTACCAACGCAGCCGCCGC
CACCTCACATTCCACAGCCTCTCGCAGCAACTCTTTGGTCTCAACCTTTACCATGGAGAAGCGAGGATTT
TACGAGTCTCTTGCCAAGGTCAAGCCAGGGAACTTCAAGGTCCAGACTGTCTCTCCAAGAGAACCAGCTT
CCAAAGTGACTGAACAAGCTCTGTTAAGACCTCAAAGTAAAAATGGCCCTCAGGAAAAAGATTGTGACCT
AGTAGACTTGGACGATGCGAGCCTTCCGGTCAGTGACGTGGGTACCGCGGGCCCGGGATCCGCCACCATG
GAACAAAAACTCATCTCAGAAGAGGATCTGAATGATCAGCAGGACCTAGTGGAATGGGTAAATGTGTTAA
ACAAAGCTATAAAAATTACAGTACCAAAGCAGTCAGACTCACAGCCTAATTCTGATAACCTAAGTCGCCA
TGGTGAATGTGGGAAAAAGCAAGTGTCTTACAGAACTGATATTGTTGGTGGCGTACCCATCATTACTCCC
ACTCAGAAAGAAGAAGTAAATGAATGTGGTGAAAGTATTGACAGAAATAATCTGAAACGGTCACAAAGCC
ATCTTCCTTACTTTACTCCTAAACCACCTCAAGATAGTGCGGTTATCAAAGCTGGATATTGTGTAAAACA
AGGAGCAGTGATGAAAAACTGGAAGAGAAGATATTTTCAATTGGATGAAAACACAATAGGCTACTTCAAA
TCTGAACTGGAAAAGGAACCTCTTCGCGTAATACCACTTAAAGAGGTTCATAAAGTCCAGGAATGTAAGC
AAAGCGACATAATGATGAGGGACAACCTCTTTGAAATTGTAACAACGTCTCGAACTTTCTATGTGCAGGC
TGATAGCCCTGAAGAGATGCACAGTTGGATTAAAGCAGTCTCTGGCGCCATTGTAGCACAGCGGGGTCCC
GGCAGATCTGCGTCTTCTGAGCATCCCCCCGGTCCTTCAGAATCCAAACACGCTTTCCGTCCTACCAACG
CAGCCGCCGCCACCTCACATTCCACAGCCTCTCGCAGCAACTCTTTGGTCTCAACCTTTACCATGGAGAA
GCGAGGATTTTACGAGTCTCTTGCCAAGGTCAAGCCAGGGAACTTCAAGGTCCAGACTGTCTCTCCAAGA
GAACCAGCTTCCAAAGTGACTGAACAAGCTCTGTTAAGACCTCAAAGTAAAAATGGCCCTCAGGAAAAAG
ATTGTGACCTAGTAGACTTGGACGATGCGAGCCTTCCGGTCAGTGACGTGTGAGGCAGAAGCGCACGGAG
CCTGCCTGCCTCTGCCGTCCTCAGTTACCTTTCATGAGGCTTCTAGCCAAAGATGATAAAGGGGGAAATG
GTTTTTAGTGCGTATATTATACTGCCTCTTAGGTGTACTCTTTGAGGATCCACCGGATCTAGATAACTGA
TCATAATCAGCCATACCACATTTGTAGAGGTTTTACTTGCTTTAAAAAACCTCCCACACCTCCCCCTGAA
CCTGAAACATAAAATGAATGCAATTGTTGTTGTTAACTTGTTTATTGCAGCTTATAATGGTTACAAATAA
AGCAATAGCATCACAAATTTCACAAATAAAGCATTTTTTTCACTGCATTCTAGTTGTGGTTTGTCCAAAC
TCATCAATGTATCTTAACGCGTAAATTGTAAGCGTTAATATTTTGTTAAAATTCGCGTTAAATTTTTGTT
AAATCAGCTCATTTTTTAACCAATAGGCCGAAATCGGCAAAATCCCTTATAAATCAAAAGAATAGACCGA
GATAGGGT
[37 nt withheld, positions 3789-3825]
AAAGAACGTGGACTCCAACGTCAAAGG
[49 nt withheld, positions 3853-3901]
T
[91 nt withheld, positions 3903-3993]
G
[124 nt withheld, positions 3995-4118]
CAGGTGGCACTTTTCGGGGAAATGTGCGCGGAACCCCTATTTGTTTATTTTTCTAAATACATTCAAATAT
GTATCCGCTCATGAGACAATAACCCTGATAAATGCTTCAATAATATTGAAAAAGGAAGAGTCCTGAGGCG
GAAAGAACCAGCTGTGGAATGTGTGTCAGTTAGGGTGTGGAAAGTCCCCAGGCTCCCCAGCAGGCAGAAG
TATGCAAAGCATGCATCTCAATTAGTCAGCAACCAGGTGTGGAAAGTCCCCAGGCTCCCCAGCAGGCAGA
AGTATGCAAAGCATGCATCTCAATTAGTCAGCAACCATAGTCCCGCCCCTAACTCCGCCCATCCCGCCCC
TAACTCCGCCCAGTTCCGCCCATTCTCCGCCCCATGGCTGACTAATTTTTTTTATTTATGCAGAGGCCGA
GGCCGCCTCGGCCTCTGAGCTATTCCAGAAGTAGTGAGGAGGCTTTTTTGGAGGCCTAGGCTTTTGCAAA
GATCGATCAAGAGACAGGATGAGGATCGTTTCGCATGATTGAACAAGATGGATTGCACGCAGGTTCTCCG
GCCGCTTGGGTGGAGAGGCTATTCGGCTATGACTGGGCACAACAGACAATCGGCTGCTCTGATGCCGCCG
TGTTCCGGCTGTCAGCGCAGGGGCGCCCGGTTCTTTTTGTCAAGACCGACCTGTCCGGTGCCCTGAATGA
ACTGCAAGACGAGGCAGCGCGGCTATCGTGGCTGGCCACGACGGGCGTTCCTTGCGCAGCTGTGCTCGAC
GTTGTCACTGAAGCGGGAAGGGACTGGCTGCTATTGGGCGAAGTGCCGGGGCAGGATCTCCTGTCATCTC
ACCTTGCTCCTGCCGAGAAAGTATCCATCATGGCTGATGCAATGCGGCGGCTGCATACGCTTGATCCGGC
TACCTGCCCATTCGACCACCAAGCGAAACATCGCATCGAGCGAGCACGTACTCGGATGGAAGCCGGTCTT
GTCGATCAGGATGATCTGGACGAAGAGCATCAGGGGCTCGCGCCAGCCGAACTGTTCGCCAGGCTCAAGG
CGAGCATGCCCGACGGCGAGGATCTCGTCGTGACCCATGGCGATGCCTGCTTGCCGAATATCATGGTGGA
AAATGGCCGCTTTTCTGGATTCATCGACTGTGGCCGGCTGGGTGTGGCGGACCGCTATCAGGACATAGCG
TTGGCTACCCGTGATATTGCTGAAGAGCTTGGCGGCGAATGGGCTGACCGCTTCCTCGTGCTTTACGGTA
TCGCCGCTCCCGATTCGCAGCGCATCGCCTTCTATCGCCTTCTTGACGAGTTCTTCTGAGCGGGACTCTG
GGGTTCGAAATGACCGACCAAGCGACGCCCAACCTGCCATCACGAGATTTCGATTCCACCGCCGCCTTCT
ATGAAAGGTTGGGCTTCGGAATCGTTTTCCGGGACGCCGGCTGGATGATCCTCCAGCGCGGGGATCTCAT
GCTGGAGTTCTTCGCCCACCCTAGGGGGAGGCTAACTGAAACACGGAAGGAGACAATACCGGAAGGAACC
CGCGCTATGACGGCAATAAAAAGACAGAATAAAACGCACGGTGTTGGGTCGTTTGTTCATAAACGCGGGG
TTCGGTCCCAGGGCTGGCACTCTGTCGATACCCCACCGAGACCCCATTGGGGCCAATACGCCCGCGTTTC
TTCCTTTTCCCCACCCCACCCCCCAAGTTCGGGTGAAGGCCCAGGGCTCGCAGCCAACGTCGGGGCGGCA
GGCCCTGCCATAGCCTCAGGTTACTCATATATACTTTAGATTGATTTAAAACTTCATTTTTAATTTAAAA
GGATCTAGGTGAAGATCCTTTTTGATAATCTCATGACCAAAATCCCTTAACGTGAGTTTTCGTTCCACTG
AGCGTCAGACCCCGTAGAAAAGATCAAAGGATCTTCTTGAGATCCTTTTTTTCTGCGCGTAATCTGCTGC
TTGCAAACAAAAAAACCACCGCTACCAGCGGTGGTTTGTTTGCCGGATCAAGAGCTACCAACTCTTTTTC
CGAAGGTAACTGGCTTCAGCAGAGCGCAGATACCAAATACTGTTCTTCTAGTGTAGCCGTAGTTAGGCCA
CCACTTCAAGAACTCTGTAGCACCGCCTACATACCTCGCTCTGCTAATCCTGTTACCAGTGGCTGCTGCC
AGTGGCGATAAGTCGTGTCTTACCGGGTTGGACTCAAGACGATAGTTACCGGATAAGGCGCAGCGGTCGG
GCTGAACGGGGGGTTCGTGCACACAGCCCAGCTTGGAGCGAACGACCTACACCGAACTGAGATACCTACA
GCGTGAGCTATGAGAAAGCGCCACGCTTCCCGAAGGGAGAAAGGCGGACAGGTATCCGGTAAGCGGCAGG
GTCGGAACAGGAGAGCGCACGAGGGAGCTTCCAGGGGGAAACGCCTGGTATCTTTATAGTCCTGTCGGGT
TTCGCCACCTCTGACTTGAGCGTCGATTTTTGTGATGCTCGTCAGGGGGGCGGAGCCTATGGAAAAACGC
CAGCAACGCGGCCTTTTTACGGTTCCTGGCCTTTTGCTGGCCTTTTGCTCACATGTTCTTTCCTGCGTTA
TCCCCTGATTCTGTGGATAACCGTATTACCGCCATGCAT
